>Addgene plasmid #69278 | pYPQ136A | depositor full sequence | sequence record 125205 | Full Sequence
CTGCATTAATGAATCGGCCAACGCGCGGGGAGAGGCGGTTTGCGTATTGGGCGCTCTTCCGCTTCCTCGC
TCACTGACTCGCTGCGCTCGGTCGTTCGGCTGCGGCGAGCGGTATCAGCTCACTCAAAGGCGGTAATACG
GTTATCCACAGAATCAGGGGATAACGCAGGAAAGAACATGAATTAATTCTCATGTTTGACAGCTTATCAT
CGATTAGCTTTAATGCGGTAGTTTATCACAGTTAAATTGCTAACGCAGTCAGGCACCGTGTATGAAATCT
AACAATGCGCTCATCGTCATCCTCGGCACCGTCACCCTGGATGCTGTAGGCATAGGCTTGGTTATGCCGG
TACTGCCGGGCCTCTTGCGGGATATCGTCCATTCCGACAGCATCGCCAGTCACTATGGCGTGCTGCTAGC
GCTATATGCGTTGATGCAATTTCTATGCGCACCCGTTCTCGGAGCACTGTCCGACCGCTTTGGCCGCCGC
CCAGTCCTGCTCGCTTCGCTACTTGGAGCCACTATCGACTACGCGATCATGGCGACCACACCCGTCCTGT
GGATTCTCTACGCCGGACGCATCGTGGCCGGCATCACCGGCGCCACAGGTGCGGTTGCTGGCGCCTATAT
CGCCGACATCACCGATGGGGAAGATCGGGCTCGCCACTTCGGGCTCATGAGCGCTTGTTTCGGCGTGGGT
ATGGTGGCAGGCCCCGTGGCCGGGGGACTGTTGGGCGCCATCTCCTTACATGCACCATTCCTTGCGGCGG
CGGTGCTCAACGGCCTCAACCTACTACTGGGCTGCTTCCTAATGCAGGAGTCGCATAAGGGAGAGCGCCG
ACCCATGCCCTTGAGAGCCTTCAACCCAGTCAGCTCCTTCCGGTGGGCGCGGGGCATGACTATCGTCGCC
GCACTTATGACTGTCTTCTTTATCATGCAACTCGTAGGACAGGTGCCGGCAGCGCTCTGGGTCATTTTCG
GCGAGGACCGCTTTCGCTGGAGCGCGACGATGATCGGCCTGTCGCTTGCGGTATTCGGAATCTTGCACGC
CCTCGCTCAAGCCTTCGTCACTGGTCCCGCCACCAAACGTTTCGGCGAGAAGCAGGCCATTATCGCCGGC
ATGGCGGCCGACGCGCTGGGCTACGTCTTGCTGGCGTTCGCGACGCGAGGCTGGATGGCCTTCCCCATTA
TGATTCTTCTCGCTTCCGGCGGCATCGGGATGCCCGCGTTGCAGGCCATGCTGTCCAGGCAGGTAGATGA
CGACCATCAGGGACAGCTTCAAGGATCGCTCGCGGCTCTTACCAGCCTAACTTCGATCATTGGACCGCTG
ATCGTCACGGCGATTTATGCCGCCTCGGCGAGCACATGGAACGGGTTGGCATGGATTGTAGGCGCCGCCC
TATACCTTGTCTGCCTCCCCGCGTTGCGTCGCGGTGCATGGAGCCGGGCCACCTCGACCTGAATGGAAGC
CGGCGGCACCTCGCTAACGGATTCACCACTCCAAGAATTGGAGCCAATCAATTCTTGCGGAGAACTGTGA
ATGCGCAAACCAACCCTTGATCGGGGAAGAACAGTATGTCGAGCTATTTTTTGACTTACTGGGGATCAAG
CCTGATTGGGAGAAAATAAAATATCCCCTATAGTGAGTCGTATTACATGGTCATAGCTGTTTCCTGGCAG
CTCTGGCCCGTGTCTCAAAATCTCTGATGTTACATTGCACAAGATAAAAATATATCATCATGCCTCCTCT
AGAGGTCTCGTGCAAGAAATCTCAAAATTCCGGCAGAACAATTTTGAATCTCGATCCGTAGAAACCAGAC
GGTCATTGTTTTAGTTCCACCACGATTATATTTGAAATTTACGTGAGTGTGAGTGAGACTTGCATAAGAA
AATAAAATCTTTAGTTGGGAAAAAATTCAATAATATAAATGGGCTTGAGAAGGAAGCGAGGGATAGGCCT
TTTTCTAAAATAGGCCCATTTAAGCTATTAACAATCTTCAAAAGTACCACAGCGCTTAGGTAAAGAAAGC
AGCTGAGTTTATATATGGTTAGACACGAAGTAGTGATTGGAGACGAGATCTAGTCTGAGTCGACCGTCTC
TGTTTTAGAGCTAGAAATAGCAAGTTAAAATAAGGCTAGTCCGTTATCAACTTGAAAAAGTGGCACCGAG
TCGGTGCTTTTTTTGGCAAAAATTTTCAGATTTTTTCTTCATCTGTAGATTTCTGGGTTTTTTTTTCCGT
TTCGTGAATCATAAGTGAAGTTTTGGATGCAAATCTGCGCGAAAAAAGTTGGACCTGCAATGAGCTTATT
TAGATAGCTAAGACAAAGTGATTGGTCCGTTGTTTCAGTTCTGATTGTCAGAGAGTTTGTTTCGAGTCGG
CGACACCAATGCGTTTTGTTAACCAGATTTCGGGTAAGAAATGTATCGAGAGTTTGTTTCCAGACGGCTA
CATCATTTTCTTATGAAGGGTGAAATTAGATAGACCAAAGATTGAAACACAACATTTCTTTCACAAAAAT
ATAATAAACTTGATAGCATTTAGGATCAGCCGGTGAGACCCTCGAGCCACCCATGACCAAAATCCCTTAA
CGTGAGTTACGCGTCGTTCCACTGAGCGTCAGACCCCGTAGAAAAGATCAAAGGATCTTCTTGAGATCCT
TTTTTTCTGCGCGTAATCTGCTGCTTGCAAACAAAAAAACCACCGCTACCAGCGGTGGTTTGTTTGCCGG
ATCAAGAGCTACCAACTCTTTTTCCGAAGGTAACTGGCTTCAGCAGAGCGCAGATACCAAATACTGTTCT
TCTAGTGTAGCCGTAGTTAGGCCACCACTTCAAGAACTCTGTAGCACCGCCTACATACCTCGCTCTGCTA
ATCCTGTTACCAGTGGCTGCTGCCAGTGGCGATAAGTCGTGTCTTACCGGGTTGGACTCAAGACGATAGT
TACCGGATAAGGCGCAGCGGTCGGGCTGAACGGGGGGTTCGTGCACACAGCCCAGCTTGGAGCGAACGAC
CTACACCGAACTGAGATACCTACAGCGTGAGCTATGAGAAAGCGCCACGCTTCCCGAAGGGAGAAAGGCG
GACAGGTATCCGGTAAGCGGCAGGGTCGGAACAGGAGAGCGCACGAGGGAGCTTCCAGGGGGAAACGCCT
GGTATCTTTATAGTCCTGTCGGGTTTCGCCACCTCTGACTTGAGCGTCGATTTTTGTGATGCTCGTCAGG
GGGGCGGAGCCTATGGAAAAACGCCAGCAACGCGGCCTTTTTACGGTTCCTGGCCTTTTGCTGGCCTTTT
GCTCACATGTTCTTTCCTGCGTTATCCCCTGATTCTGTGGATAACCGTATTACCGCCTTTGAGTGAGCTG
ATACCGCTCGCCGCAGCCGAACGACCGAGCGCAGCGAGTCAGTGAGCGAGGAAGCGGAAGAGCGCCCAAT
ACGCAAACCGCCTCTCCCCGCGCGTTGGCCGATTCATTAATGCAGCTGGCACGACAGGTTTCCCGACTGG
AAAGCGGGCAGTGAGCGCAACGCAATTAATACGCGTACCGCTAGCCAGGAAGAGTTTGTAGAAACGCAAA
AAGGCCATCCGTCAGGATGGCCTTCTGCTTAGTTTGATGCCTGGCAGTTTATGGCGGGCGTCCTGCCCGC
CACCCTCCGGGCCGTTGCTTCACAACGTTCAAATCCGCTCCCGGCGGATTTGTCCTACTCAGGAGAGCGT
TCACCGACAAACAACAGATAAAACGAAAGGCCCAGTCTTCCGACTGAGCCTTTCGTTTTATTTGATGCCT
GGCAGTTCCCTACTCTCGCGTT
Features (pLannotate 1.2.2; 12 found; start..end, strand, type, name):
      1..54      -  CDS            lacI (fragment): lac repressor; lacI; The lac repressor binds to the lac operator to inhibit transcription in E. coli. This inhibition can be relieved by adding lactose or isopropyl-β-D-thiogalactopyranoside (IPTG).
     56..180     -  rep_origin     RSF ori (fragment): Plasmids containing the RSF 1030 origin of replication can be propagated in E. coli cells that contain additional plasmids with compatible origins.
    196..224     +  promoter       tet promoter: E. coli promoter for tetracycline efflux protein gene
    272..1462    +  CDS            TcR: tetracycline efflux protein; tet; confers resistance to tetracycline
   1560..1634    +  CDS            KanR (fragment): aminoglycoside phosphotransferase; aphA-3; confers resistance to kanamycin
   1637..1655    -  promoter       T7 promoter: promoter for bacteriophage T7 RNA polymerase
   1765..2068    +  promoter       AtU6-1 promoter: promoter for the Arabidopsis thaliana U6-1 snRNA gene (Waibel and Filipowicz, 1990)
   2102..2177    +  misc_RNA       gRNA scaffold: guide RNA scaffold for the Streptococcus pyogenes CRISPR/Cas9 system
   2651..3239    +  rep_origin     ori: high-copy-number ColE1/pMB1/pBR322/pUC origin of replication
   3422..3514    +  CDS            lacI (fragment): lac repressor; lacI; The lac repressor binds to the lac operator to inhibit transcription in E. coli. This inhibition can be relieved by adding lactose or isopropyl-β-D-thiogalactopyranoside (IPTG).
   3569..3596    -  terminator     rrnB T2 terminator: transcription terminator T2 from the E. coli rrnB gene
   3728..3771    +  terminator     rrnB T1 terminator: Escherichia coli rrnB; transcription terminator T1 from the E. coli rrnB gene
