[The description below was written by a language model from this plasmid's Addgene catalogue record and pLannotate feature annotations shown in this document.]
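Description:
pYPQ136A is an empty Golden Gate entry vector from a modular CRISPR/Cas9 toolkit for multiplexed plant genome editing and transcriptional regulation. It is built on the pHD6 backbone, totals about 3.8 kb, and is maintained in E. coli through a high-copy ColE1/pUC-type origin. Selection relies on a tetracycline efflux gene (TcR) driven by its native tet promoter. The feature table also picks up short fragments of lacI, an RSF origin and a kanamycin resistance gene, along with a T7 promoter and rrnB T1/T2 terminators. The fragments appear to be non-functional remnants of the backbone's construction history rather than working parts.

The functional payload is a single guide RNA expression unit. An Arabidopsis thaliana U6-1 snRNA promoter, a Pol III promoter suited to producing small, uncapped transcripts in plants, sits a short distance upstream of the Streptococcus pyogenes Cas9 gRNA scaffold. No insert is recorded, and the small gap between promoter and scaffold is presumably where a user-designed target-specific spacer is cloned, although the cloning sites are not annotated in the feature table. The catalogue purpose designates this plasmid as the carrier of the sixth gRNA in an ordered series. This implies that its completed cassette is combined with cassettes from sibling entry vectors by Golden Gate assembly to build a multi-gRNA array, which can then be paired with a Cas9 or Cas9-derived effector for simultaneous targeting of several loci in plants. The record does not describe the downstream recipient vectors, the flanking overhangs, or the plant delivery method.
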