Addgene plasmid #69278: pYPQ136A
Purpose: (Empty Backbone) Golden Gate entry vector; 6th gRNA under AtU6 promoter
Depositing lab: Yiping Qi. Depositing organization: East Carolina University. Publication: A CRISPR/Cas9 toolbox for multiplexed plant genome editing and transcriptional regulation. Lowder LG, Paul JW, Baltes NJ, Voytas DF, Zhang Y, Zhang D, Tang X, Zheng X, Hsieh TF, Qi Y. Plant Physiol. 2015 Aug 21. pii: pp.00636.2015. 10.1104/pp.15.00636 PubMed 26297141.
Backbone
  Vector backbone: pHD6
  Backbone manufacturer: (Cermak et al. 2011)
  Vector type: CRISPR
Growth in bacteria
  Bacterial resistance: Tetracycline, 10 μg/mL
  Growth temperature: 37°C
  Growth strain: DH5alpha
  Copy number: High Copy
Gene/Insert
  Gene/Insert name: None
Terms and licenses: Academic/Nonprofit Terms; Industry Terms: Not Available to Industry
How to cite: pYPQ136A was a gift from Yiping Qi (Addgene plasmid # 69278 ; http://n2t.net/addgene:69278 ; RRID:Addgene_69278)
