>Addgene plasmid #69278 | pYPQ136A | addgene partial sequence | sequence record 124450 | pBRrevBam 5'-GGTGATGTCGGCGATATAGG-3'
ATGCCGGCCACGATGCGTCCGGCGTAGAGAATCCACAGGACGGGTGTGGTCGCCATGATCGCGTAGTCGA
TAGTGGCTCCAAGTAGCGAAGCGAGCAGGACTGGGCGGCGGCCAAAGCGGTCGGACAGTGCTCCGAGAAC
GGGTGCGCATAGAAATTGCATCAACGCATATAGCGCTAGCAGCACGCCATAGTGACTGGCGATGCTGTCG
GAATGGACGATATCCCGCAAGAGGCCCGGCAGTACCGGCATAACCAAGCCTATGCCTACAGCATCCAGGG
TGACGGTGCCGAGGATGACGATGAGCGCATTGTTAGATTTCATACACGGTGCCTGACTGCGTTAGCAATT
TAACTGTGATAAACTACCGCATTAAAGCTAATCGATGATAAGCTGTCAAACATGAGAATTAATTCATGTT
CTTTCCTGCGTTATCCCCTGATTCTGTGGATAACCGTATTACCGCCTTTGAGTGAGCTGATACCGCTCGC
CGCAGCCGA
