>Addgene plasmid #69278 | pYPQ136A | addgene partial sequence | sequence record 124451 | Tet-F 5'-GGCAGGTAGATGACGACCAT-3'
CGGCTCTTACCAGCCTAACTTCGATCATTGGACCGCTGATCGTCACGGCGATTTATGCCGCCTCGGCGAG
CACATGGAACGGGTTGGCATGGATTGTAGGCGCCGCCCTATACCTTGTCTGCCTCCCCGCGTTGCGTCGC
GGTGCATGGAGCCGGGCCACCTCGACCTGAATGGAAGCCGGCGGCACCTCGCTAACGGATTCACCACTCC
AAGAATTGGAGCCAATCAATTCTTGCGGAGAACTGTGAATGCGCAAACCAACCCTTGATCGGGGAAGAAC
AGTATGTCGAGCTATTTTTTGACTTACTGGGGATCAAGCCTGATTGGGAGAAAATAAAATATCCCCTATA
GTGAGTCGTATTACATGGTCATAGCTGTTTCCTGGCAGCTCTGGCCCGTGTCTCAAAATCTCTGATGTTA
CATTGCACAAGATAAAAATATATCATCATGCCTCCTCTAGAGGTCTCGTGCAAGAAATCTCAAAATTCCG
GCAGAACAATTTTGAATCTCGATCCGTAGAAACCAGACGGTCATTGTTTTAGTTCCACCACGATTATATT
TGAAATTTACGTGAGTGTGAGTGAGACTTGCATAAGAAAATAAAATCTTTAGTTGGGAAAAAATTCAATA
ATATAAATGGGCTTGAGAAGGAAGCGAGGGATAGGCCTTTTTCTAAAATAGGCCCATTTAAGCTATTAAC
AATCTTCAAAAGTACCACAGCGCTTAGGTAAAGAAAGCAGCTGAGTTTATATATGGTTAGACACGAAGTA
GTGATTGGAGACGAGATCTAG
