>Addgene plasmid #69278 | pYPQ136A | addgene partial sequence | sequence record 125204 | pBR322ori-3 5'-tttgtttgcaagcagcagat-3'
GATCTCAAGAAGATCCTTTGATCTTTTCTACGGGGTCTGACGCTCAGTGGAACGACGCGTAACTCACGTT
AAGGGATTTTGGTCATGGGTGGCTCGAGGGTCTCACCGGCTGATCCTAAATGCTATCAAGTTTATTATAT
TTTTGTGAAAGAAATGTTGTGTTTCAATCTTTGGTCTATCTAATTTCACCCTTCATAAGAAAATGATGTA
GCCGTCTGGAAACAAACTCTCGATACATTTCTTACCCGAAATCTGGTTAACAAAACGCATTGGTGTCGCC
GACTCGAAACAAACTCTCTGACAATCAGAACTGAAACAACGGACCAATCACTTTGTCTTAGCTATCTAAA
TAAGCTCATTGCAGGTCCAACTTTTTTCGCGCAGATTTGCATCCAAAACTTCACTTATGATTCACGAAAC
GGAAAAAAAAACCCAGAAATCTACAGATGAAGAAAAAATCTGAAAATTTTTGCCAAAAAAAGCACCGACT
CGGTGCCACTTTTTCAAGTTGATAACGGACTAGCCTTATTTTAACTTGCTATTTCTAGCTCTAAAACAGA
GACGGTCGACTCAGACTAGATCTCGTCTCCAATCACTACTTCGTGTCTAACCATATATAAACTCAGCTGC
TTTCTTTACCTAAGCGCTGTGGTACTTTTGAAGATTGTTAATAGCTTAAATGGGCCTATTTTAGAAAAAG
GCCTATCCCTCGCTTCCTTCTCAAGCCCATTTATATTATTGAATTTTTTCCCAACTAAAGATTTTATTTT
CTTATGCAAGTCTCACTCACACTCACGTAAATTTCAAATATAATCGTGGTGGAACTAAAACAATGACCGT
CTGGTTTCTACGGATCGAGATTCAAAATTGTTCTGCCGGAATTTTGAGATTTCTTGCACGAGACCTCTAG
AGGAGGCATGATGATATATTTTTATCTTGTGCAATGTAACATCAGAGATTTTGAGACACGGGCCAGAGCT
GCCAGGAAACAGCTATGACCATG
